Addgene plasmid #29004: pEMS1052
Purpose: Expression of the reporter gene under the control of the MiniPromoter in this plasmid has not been tested
Depositing lab: Elizabeth Simpson. Depositing organization: University of British Columbia. Publication: A regulatory toolbox of MiniPromoters to drive selective expression in the brain. Portales-Casamar E, Swanson DJ, Liu L, de Leeuw CN, Banks KG, Ho Sui SJ, Fulton DL, Ali J, Amirabbasi M, Arenillas DJ, Babyak N, Black SF, Bonaguro RJ, Brauer E, Candido TR, Castellarin M, Chen J, Chen Y, Cheng JC, Chopra V, Docking TR, Dreolini L, D'Souza CA, Flynn EK, Glenn R, Hatakka K, Hearty TG, Imanian B, Jiang S, Khorasan-zadeh S, Komljenovic I, Laprise S, Liao NY, Lim JS, Lithwick S, Liu F, Liu J, Lu M, McConechy M, McLeod AJ, Milisavljevic M, Mis J, O'Connor K, Palma B, Palmquist DL, Schmouth JF, Swanson MI, Tam B, Ticoll A, Turner JL, Varhol R, Vermeulen J, Watkins RF, Wilson G, Wong BK, Wong SH, Wong TY, Yang GS, Ypsilanti AR, Jones SJ, Holt RA, Goldowitz D, Wasserman WW, Simpson EM. Proc Natl Acad Sci U S A. 2010 Sep 21. 107(38):16589-94. 10.1073/pnas.1009158107 PubMed 20807748.
Backbone
  Vector backbone: pEMS1040
  Backbone size w/o insert (bp): 17590
  Vector type: Pleiades Promoter Project [sic, Pleaides Plieades]
Growth in bacteria
  Bacterial resistance: Ampicillin, 100 μg/mL
  Growth temperature: 37°C
  Growth strain: DH5alpha
  Growth instructions: DH10B
  Copy number: High Copy
Gene/Insert
  Gene/Insert name: Ple112 (alt names: HCRT; hypocretin)
  Species: H. sapiens (human)
  Insert size (bp): 1295
  Entrez Gene: HCRT (a.k.a. NRCLP1, OX, PPOX)
  Tag / fusion protein: Cre-EGFP-NLS (C terminal on backbone)
  Cloning method: Restriction Enzyme; 5′ cloning site SacI (unknown if destroyed); 3′ cloning site MluI (unknown if destroyed)
  Sequencing primers: 5′ Unknown
Terms and licenses: Academic/Nonprofit Terms; Industry Terms: Not Available to Industry
How to cite: pEMS1052 was a gift from Elizabeth Simpson (Addgene plasmid # 29004 ; http://n2t.net/addgene:29004 ; RRID:Addgene_29004)
