[The description below was written by a language model from this plasmid's Addgene catalogue record.]
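Description:
pEMS1052 is a MiniPromoter reporter plasmid from the Pleiades Promoter Project, a resource that designed compact human regulatory sequences intended to drive region- or cell-type-selective expression in the brain. It is built on the large pEMS1040 backbone (about 17.6 kb without insert) and is maintained in E. coli as a high-copy plasmid under ampicillin selection. The record does not list the origin of replication, any mammalian selection marker, or other backbone elements such as genomic targeting sequences, so the intended delivery route cannot be stated from the available fields.

The insert is Ple112, a 1,295 bp MiniPromoter derived from the human HCRT gene, which encodes hypocretin (orexin), a neuropeptide. It was cloned by restriction digestion between SacI and MluI sites, and the record does not say whether these sites survived cloning. Because Ple112 is a regulatory element rather than a coding sequence, the "tag" listed for the backbone, Cre-EGFP-NLS, is best understood as the downstream reporter it is positioned to drive. This is a fusion of Cre recombinase with enhanced green fluorescent protein and a nuclear localisation signal. Such a fusion would allow promoter activity to be read out directly as nuclear fluorescence, and also through Cre-mediated recombination of loxP-flanked targets.

The depositor states that reporter expression under this MiniPromoter has not been tested in this plasmid, so its ability to reproduce HCRT-like expression remains unverified. No feature table was provided, so the arrangement of parts described here rests on the catalogue fields alone.
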