>Addgene plasmid #29004 | pEMS1052 | addgene partial sequence | sequence record 42771 | pEMS1307-fwd 5'-ccgcacgtctaagaaaccat-3'
CGTATCACGAGGCCCTTTCGTCTTCAAGAATTAATTCCGATCATATTCAATAACCCTTAATATAACTTCG
TATAATGTATGCTATACGAAGTTATTAGGTCTGAAGAGGAGTTTACGTCCAGCCAAGCTCGAAGGGGTTC
GAATTCGAGCTCGCTGATGGGAGGGGCAGACCTCAGCTCCTCCTCAGTAGAGGCAGCACTGGATCCAGAT
GCCTCTGAATAGCTTCTCCATTCCATGTCCCACACCCAGGTCCTGGCTGCATACCCACCCGGCCCCCACC
TCCGCCTGTCACTCCATCCTGTTAAAATCTTCCTGTGAAGCTGGGCACAGTGGCATGGGCCTATAGTCCC
AGCTACTCAAGAGGCTGCGGTGGAAGGATGGTTCATGCCCAGGAGTTCAAGACCAGCCTGGGCAACACAG
CGAGACCATCTCGGGAAAAAAAAACAAAAAAAAAAACCTCCCATGGTGGCCCCCATCGCCCACAGGATTA
AGACCAATCAATTTGGCCTATTAGACCCTTTGACCTTGGCCCTCACCTACATGTGCAGCTACCTCTCTCC
CCTTGCTTGAAAG
